>Addgene plasmid #211377 | PKA-N-HiBiT | addgene full sequence | sequence record 417163 | Addgene NGS Result
TGGCGAATGGG
[124 nt withheld, positions 12-135]
C
[91 nt withheld, positions 137-227]
A
[49 nt withheld, positions 229-277]
CCTTTGACGTTGGAGTCCACGTTCTTT
[37 nt withheld, positions 305-341]
ACCCTATCTCGGTCTATTCTTTTGATTTATAAGGGATTTTGCCGATTTCGGCCTATTGGTTAAAAAATGA
GCTGATTTAACAAAAATTTAACGCGAATTTTAACAAAATATTAACGTTTACAATTTCAGGTGGCACTTTT
CGGGGAAATGTGCGCGGAACCCCTATTTGTTTATTTTTCTAAATACATTCAAATATGTATCCGCTCATGA
GACAATAACCCTGATAAATGCTTCAATAATATTGAAAAAGGAAGAGTATGAGTATTCAACATTTCCGTGT
CGCCCTTATTCCCTTTTTTGCGGCATTTTGCCTTCCTGTTTTTGCTCACCCAGAAACGCTGGTGAAAGTA
AAAGATGCTGAAGATCAGTTGGGTGCACGAGTGGGTTACATCGAACTGGATCTCAACAGCGGTAAGATCC
TTGAGAGTTTTCGCCCCGAAGAACGTTTTCCAATGATGAGCACTTTTAAAGTTCTGCTATGTGGCGCGGT
ATTATCCCGTATTGACGCCGGGCAAGAGCAACTCGGTCGCCGCATACACTATTCTCAGAATGACTTGGTT
GAGTACTCACCAGTCACAGAAAAGCATCTTACGGATGGCATGACAGTAAGAGAATTATGCAGTGCTGCCA
TAACCATGAGTGATAACACTGCGGCCAACTTACTTCTGACAACGATCGGAGGACCGAAGGAGCTAACCGC
TTTTTTGCACAACATGGGGGATCATGTAACTCGCCTTGATCGTTGGGAACCGGAGCTGAATGAAGCCATA
CCAAACGACGAGCGTGACACCACGATGCCTGCAGCAATGGCAACAACGTTGCGCAAACTATTAACTGGCG
AACTACTTACTCTAGCTTCCCGGCAACAATTAATAGACTGGATGGAGGCGGATAAAGTTGCAGGACCACT
TCTGCGCTCGGCCCTTCCGGCTGGCTGGTTTATTGCTGATAAATCTGGAGCCGGTGAGCGTGGGTCTCGC
GGTATCATTGCAGCACTGGGGCCAGATGGTAAGCCCTCCCGTATCGTAGTTATCTACACGACGGGGAGTC
AGGCAACTATGGATGAACGAAATAGACAGATCGCTGAGATAGGTGCCTCACTGATTAAGCATTGGTAACT
GTCAGACCAAGTTTACTCATATATACTTTAGATTGATTTAAAACTTCATTTTTAATTTAAAAGGATCTAG
GTGAAGATCCTTTTTGATAATCTCATGACCAAAATCCCTTAACGTGAGTTTTCGTTCCACTGAGCGTCAG
ACCCCGTAGAAAAGATCAAAGGATCTTCTTGAGATCCTTTTTTTCTGCGCGTAATCTGCTGCTTGCAAAC
AAAAAAACCACCGCTACCAGCGGTGGTTTGTTTGCCGGATCAAGAGCTACCAACTCTTTTTCCGAAGGTA
ACTGGCTTCAGCAGAGCGCAGATACCAAATACTGTCCTTCTAGTGTAGCCGTAGTTAGGCCACCACTTCA
AGAACTCTGTAGCACCGCCTACATACCTCGCTCTGCTAATCCTGTTACCAGTGGCTGCTGCCAGTGGCGA
TAAGTCGTGTCTTACCGGGTTGGACTCAAGACGATAGTTACCGGATAAGGCGCAGCGGTCGGGCTGAACG
GGGGGTTCGTGCACACAGCCCAGCTTGGAGCGAACGACCTACACCGAACTGAGATACCTACAGCGTGAGC
TATGAGAAAGCGCCACGCTTCCCGAAGGGAGAAAGGCGGACAGGTATCCGGTAAGCGGCAGGGTCGGAAC
AGGAGAGCGCACGAGGGAGCTTCCAGGGGGAAACGCCTGGTATCTTTATAGTCCTGTCGGGTTTCGCCAC
CTCTGACTTGAGCGTCGATTTTTGTGATGCTCGTCAGGGGGGCGGAGCCTATGGAAAAACGCCAGCAACG
CGGCCTTTTTACGGTTCCTGGCCTTTTGCTGGCCTTTTGCTCACATGTTCTTTCCTGCGTTATCCCCTGA
TTCTGTGGATAACCGTATTACCGCCTTTGAGTGAGCTGATACCGCTCGCCGCAGCCGAACGACCGAGCGC
AGCGAGTCAGTGAGCGAGGAAGCGGAAGAGCGCCTGATGCGGTATTTTCTCCTTACGCATCTGTGCGGTA
TTTCACACCGCATATATGGTGCACTCTCAGTACAATCTGCTCTGATGCCGCATAGTTAAGCCAGTATACA
CTCCGCTATCGCTACGTGACTGGGTCATGGCTGCGCCCCGACACCCGCCAACACCCGCTGACGCGCCCTG
ACGGGCTTGTCTGCTCCCGGCATCCGCTTACAGACAAGCTGTGACCGTCTCCGGGAGCTGCATGTGTCAG
AGGTTTTCACCGTCATCACCGAAACGCGCGAGGCAGCTGCGGTAAAGCTCATCAGCGTGGTCGTGAAGCG
ATTCACAGATGTCTGCCTGTTCATCCGCGTCCAGCTCGTTGAGTTTCTCCAGAAGCGTTAATGTCTGGCT
TCTGATAAAGCGGGCCATGTTAAGGGCGGTTTTTTCCTGTTTGGTCACTGATGCCTCCGTGTAAGGGGGA
TTTCTGTTCATGGGGGTAATGATACCGATGAAACGAGAGAGGATGCTCACGATACGGGTTACTGATGATG
AACATGCCCGGTTACTGGAACGTTGTGAGGGTAAACAACTGGCGGTATGGATGCGGCGGGACCAGAGAAA
AATCACTCAGGGTCAATGCCAGCGCTTCGTTAATACAGATGTAGGTGTTCCACAGGGTAGCCAGCAGCAT
CCTGCGATGCAGATCCGGAACATAATGGTGCAGGGCGCTGACTTCCGCGTTTCCAGACTTTACGAAACAC
GGAAACCGAAGACCATTCATGTTGTTGCTCAGGTCGCAGACGTTTTGCAGCAGCAGTCGCTTCACGTTCG
CTCGCGTATCGGTGATTCATTCTGCTAACCAGTAAGGCAACCCCGCCAGCCTAGCCGGGTCCTCAACGAC
AGGAGCACGATCATGCGCACCCGTGGGGCCGCCATGCCGGCGATAATGGCCTGCTTCTCGCCGAAACGTT
TGGTGGCGGGACCAGTGACGAAGGCTTGAGCGAGGGCGTGCAAGATTCCGAATACCGCAAGCGACAGGCC
GATCATCGTCGCGCTCCAGCGAAAGCGGTCCTCGCCGAAAATGACCCAGAGCGCTGCCGGCACCTGTCCT
ACGAGTTGCATGATAAAGAAGACAGTCATAAGTGCGGCGACGATAGTCATGCCCCGCGCCCACCGGAAGG
AGCTGACTGGGTTGAAGGCTCTCAAGGGCATCGGTCGAGATCCCGGTGCCTAATGAGTGAGCTAACTTAC
ATTAATTGCGTTGCGCTCACTGCCCGCTTTCCAGTCGGGAAACCTGTCGTGCCAGCTGCATTAATGAATC
GGCCAACGCGCGGGGAGAGGCGGTTTGCGTATTGGGCGCCAGGGTGGTTTTTCTTTTCACCAGTGAGACG
GGCAACAGCTGATTGCCCTTCACCGCCTGGCCCTGAGAGAGTTGCAGCAAGCGGTCCACGCTGGTTTGCC
CCAGCAGGCGAAAATCCTGTTTGATGGTGGTTAACGGCGGGATATAACATGAGCTGTCTTCGGTATCGTC
GTATCCCACTACCGAGATATCCGCACCAACGCGCAGCCCGGACTCGGTAATGGCGCGCATTGCGCCCAGC
GCCATCTGATCGTTGGCAACCAGCATCGCAGTGGGAACGATGCCCTCATTCAGCATTTGCATGGTTTGTT
GAAAACCGGACATGGCACTCCAGTCGCCTTCCCGTTCCGCTATCGGCTGAATTTGATTGCGAGTGAGATA
TTTATGCCAGCCAGCCAGACGCAGACGCGCCGAGACAGAACTTAATGGGCCCGCTAACAGCGCGATTTGC
TGGTGACCCAATGCGACCAGATGCTCCACGCCCAGTCGCGTACCGTCTTCATGGGAGAAAATAATACTGT
TGATGGGTGTCTGGTCAGAGACATCAAGAAATAACGCCGGAACATTAGTGCAGGCAGCTTCCACAGCAAT
GGCATCCTGGTCATCCAGCGGATAGTTAATGATCAGCCCACTGACGCGTTGCGCGAGAAGATTGTGCACC
GCCGCTTTACAGGCTTCGACGCCGCTTCGTTCTACCATCGACACCACCACGCTGGCACCCAGTTGATCGG
CGCGAGATTTAATCGCCGCGACAATTTGCGACGGCGCGTGCAGGGCCAGACTGGAGGTGGCAACGCCAAT
CAGCAACGACTGTTTGCCCGCCAGTTGTTGTGCCACGCGGTTGGGAATGTAATTCAGCTCCGCCATCGCC
GCTTCCACTTTTTCCCGCGTTTTCGCAGAAACGTGGCTGGCCTGGTTCACCACGCGGGAAACGGTCTGAT
AAGAGACACCGGCATACTCTGCGACATCGTATAACGTTACTGGTTTCACATTCACCACCCTGAATTGACT
CTCTTCCGGGCGCTATCATGCCATACCGCGAAAGGTTTTGCGCCATTCGATGGTGTCCGGGATCTCGACG
CTCTCCCTTATGCGACTCCTGCATTAGGAAGCAGCCCAGTAGTAGGTTGAGGCCGTTGAGCACCGCCGCC
GCAAGGAATGGTGCATGCAAGGAGATGGCGCCCAACAGTCCCCCGGCCACGGGGCCTGCCACCATACCCA
CGCCGAAACAAGCGCTCATGAGCCCGAAGTGGCGAGCCCGATCTTCCCCATCGGTGATGTCGGCGATATA
GGCGCCAGCAACCGCACCTGTGGCGCCGGTGATGCCGGCCACGATGCGTCCGGCGTAGAGGATCGAGATC
TCGATCCCGCGAAATTAATACGACTCACTATAGGGGAATTGTGAGCGGATAACAATTCCCCTCTAGAAAT
AATTTTGTTTAACTTTAAGAAGGAGATATACATATGGCTAGCATGACTGGTGGACAGCAAATGGGTCGCG
GATCCATGGTGAGCGGTTGGCGTCTGTTCAAAAAGATTAGCGGCAATGCGGCGGCGGCGAAAAAGGGTAG
CGAGCAGGAAAGCGTTAAGGAGTTTCTGGCGAAGGCGAAAGAGGACTTCCTGAAGAAATGGGAAAGCCCG
GCGCAGAACACCGCGCACCTGGATCAATTCGAACGTATCAAGACCCTGGGTACCGGCAGCTTTGGCCGTG
TGATGCTGGTTAAGCACAAAGAAACCGGTAACCACTACGCGATGAAGATTCTGGACAAGCAGAAAGTGGT
TAAGCTGAAACAAATCGAGCACACCCTGAACGAAAAACGTATTCTGCAGGCGGTGAACTTCCCGTTTCTG
GTTAAGCTGGAATTCAGCTTTAAAGATAACAGCAACCTGTACATGGTGATGGAGTATGTTCCGGGTGGCG
AAATGTTCAGCCACCTGCGTCGTATCGGCCGTTTCAGCGAGCCGCATGCGCGTTTTTATGCGGCGCAGAT
CGTGCTGACCTTTGAATACCTGCACAGCCTGGACCTGATTTATCGTGATCTGAAACCGGAGAACCTGCTG
ATCGACCAGCAAGGCTATATTCAAGTGACCGATTTCGGTTTTGCGAAGCGTGTTAAAGGTCGTACCTGGA
CCCTGTGCGGTACCCCGGAGTACCTGGCGCCGGAAATCATTCTGAGCAAGGGTTATAACAAAGCGGTGGA
CTGGTGGGCGCTGGGCGTTCTGATCTACGAAATGGCGGCGGGTTATCCGCCGTTCTTTGCGGATCAGCCG
ATCCAAATTTATGAGAAGATTGTGAGCGGTAAAGTTCGTTTCCCGAGCCACTTTAGCAGCGACCTGAAGG
ATCTGCTGCGTAACCTGCTGCAGGTGGACCTGACCAAGCGTTTCGGTAACCTGAAAAACGGCGTTAACGA
CATCAAGAACCACAAATGGTTTGCGACCACCGATTGGATCGCGATTTACCAACGTAAAGTTGAGGCGCCG
TTCATTCCGAAGTTTAAAGGTCCGGGCGATACCAGCAACTTCGACGATTATGAAGAAGAAGAAATCCGTG
TGAGCATCAACGAAAAGTGCGGTAAAGAGTTTAGCGAGTTCTTAGTGCCTCGCGGAAGCGCTGCAGGGCA
CCACCACCACCACCACCATCATCATCATTAAGCGGCCGCACTCGAGCACCACCACCACCACCACTGAGAT
CCGGCTGCTAACAAAGCCCGAAAGGAAGCTGAGTTGGCTGCTGCCACCGCTGAGCAATAACTAGCATAAC
CCCTTGGGGCCTCTAAACGGGTCTTGAGGGGTTTTTTGCTGAAAGGAGGAACTATATCCGGAT
Features (pLannotate 1.2.2; 21 found; start..end, strand, type, name):
     12..467     +  rep_origin     f1 ori (sequence partly withheld): f1 bacteriophage origin of replication; arrow indicates direction of (+) strand synthesis
    494..598     +  promoter       AmpR promoter: bla
    599..1459    +  CDS            AmpR: β-lactamase; bla; confers resistance to ampicillin, carbenicillin, and related antibiotics
   1630..2218    +  rep_origin     ori: high-copy-number ColE1/pMB1/pBR322/pUC origin of replication
   2404..2546    -  misc_feature   bom: basis of mobility region from pBR322
   2648..2839    -  CDS            rop: Rop protein, which maintains plasmids at low copy number; rop
   2856..3236    +  CDS            YPB1_ECOLX: Protein predicted: Swiss-Prot protein existence level 4. From Escherichia coli.
   3308..3599    -  CDS            TcR (fragment): tetracycline efflux protein; tet; confers resistance to tetracycline
   3614..3635    -  protein_bind   CAP binding site: CAP binding activates transcription in the presence of cAMP. E. coli catabolite activator protein
   3648..4730    -  CDS            lacI: lac repressor; lacI; The lac repressor binds to the lac operator to inhibit transcription in E. coli. This inhibition can be relieved by adding lactose or isopropyl-β-D-thiogalactopyranoside (IPTG).
   4731..4808    -  promoter       lacI promoter: lacI
   4816..5095    -  CDS            TcR (fragment): tetracycline efflux protein; tet; confers resistance to tetracycline
   5117..5135    +  promoter       T7 promoter: promoter for bacteriophage T7 RNA polymerase
   5136..5160    +  protein_bind   lac operator: The lac repressor binds to the lac operator to inhibit transcription in E. coli. This inhibition can be relieved by adding lactose or isopropyl-β-D-thiogalactopyranoside (IPTG). lac repressor encoded by lacI
   5175..5197    +  RBS            RBS: efficient ribosome binding site from bacteriophage T7 gene 10 (Olins and Rangwala, 1989)
   5205..5237    +  CDS            T7 tag (gene 10 leader): leader peptide from bacteriophage T7 gene 10 promotes efficient translation in E. coli
   5283..6332    +  CDS            PRKACA: KAPCA_HUMAN - Also known as PKACA. Experimental evidence at protein level: Swiss-Prot protein existence level 1. [Isoform 2]: Phosphorylates and activates ABL1 in sperm flagellum to promote spermatozoa capacitation. From Homo sapiens (Human).
   6360..6379    +  CDS            9xHis (fragment): 9xHis affinity tag
   6408..6425    +  CDS            9xHis (fragment): 9xHis affinity tag
   6435..6484    +  CDS            SET1 (fragment): solubility-enhancement tag derived from T7 phage gene 10B
   6492..6539    +  terminator     T7 terminator: transcription terminator for bacteriophage T7 RNA polymerase
