[The description below was written by a language model from this plasmid's Addgene catalogue record and pLannotate feature annotations shown in this document.]
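Description:
PKA-N-HiBiT is a bacterial expression plasmid built on the pET21a backbone (6,564 bp in total) for producing the human cAMP-dependent protein kinase catalytic subunit alpha (PRKACA, transcript variant 1) in E. coli. It is selected with ampicillin through the bla β-lactamase gene and replicates from a pBR322/ColE1-type origin. The backbone also carries the bom mobility region and the rop gene, although the catalogue entry lists the plasmid as high copy. An f1 origin is present as well, along with short remnants of the tetracycline resistance gene that are typical of pET vectors.

The expression cassette is the standard T7lac arrangement: a T7 promoter followed directly by a lac operator, the strong T7 gene 10 ribosome binding site and a T7 terminator. A plasmid-borne lacI gene supplies the repressor. Transcription therefore depends on a host that provides T7 RNA polymerase and is relieved by IPTG or lactose.

The synthesized insert was cloned between BamHI and NotI, downstream of the vector's T7 tag leader, which the annotation places upstream of the kinase coding sequence. According to the record, PRKACA carries an N-terminal HiBiT tag, the small peptide that complements LgBiT to reconstitute NanoLuc luciferase activity. HiBiT is not called as a feature in the automated annotation, though a short unannotated gap lies just before the PRKACA sequence. The C terminus carries a thrombin cleavage site and a 10xHis tag. The annotation detects two separate histidine-tag fragments after the kinase, one possibly being the vector's own His tag.

The stated purpose is bacterial production of HiBiT-tagged PKA for Ni-NTA affinity purification. The associated publication describes an assay platform for studying protein pharmacology through ligand-dependent structural dynamics.
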