Addgene plasmid #211377: PKA-N-HiBiT
Purpose: Bacterially expressed HiBiT-PKA for Ni-NTA purification
Depositing lab: James Inglese. Depositing organization: National Center for Advancing Translational Sciences (NCATS). Publication: A general assay platform to study protein pharmacology using ligand-dependent structural dynamics. Ciulla DA, Dranchak PK, Aitha M, van Neer RHP, Shah D, Tharakan R, Wilson KM, Wang Y, Braisted JC, Inglese J. Nat Commun. 2025 May 10;16(1):4342. doi: 10.1038/s41467-025-59658-6. PubMed 40346061.
Backbone
  Vector backbone: pET21a
  Backbone manufacturer: Genscript
  Backbone size w/o insert (bp): 5443
  Total vector size (bp): 6564
  Modifications to backbone: none
  Vector type: Bacterial Expression
Growth in bacteria
  Bacterial resistance: Ampicillin, 100 μg/mL
  Growth temperature: 37°C
  Growth strain: DH5alpha
  Copy number: High Copy
Gene/Insert
  Gene/Insert name: Human protein kinase cAMP-activated catalytic subunit alpha (PRKACA) transcript variant 1, with N-terminal HiBiT (alt names: PRKACA_N_HiBiT_C_His/Thrombin; PRKACA; AMPKa1)
  Species: H. sapiens (human)
  Insert size (bp): 1160
  GenBank ID: BC108259.1 Gene ID: 5562
  Entrez Gene: PRKACA (a.k.a. CAFD1, PKACA, PPNAD4)
  Promoter: T7 Promotor
  Tag / fusion protein: HiBiT Tag (N terminal on insert); 10xHis-tag with thrombin site (C terminal on insert)
  Cloning method: Restriction Enzyme; 5′ cloning site BamH1 (not destroyed); 3′ cloning site Not1 (unknown if destroyed)
  Sequencing primers: 5′ T7 promotor primer #69348-3; 3′ T7 terminator primer #69337-3
Resource information
  A portion of this plasmid was derived from a plasmid made by: had it synthesized by Genscript
Terms and licenses: Academic/Nonprofit Terms; Industry Terms: Not Available to Industry
How to cite: PKA-N-HiBiT was a gift from James Inglese (Addgene plasmid # 211377 ; http://n2t.net/addgene:211377 ; RRID:Addgene_211377)
